>Addgene plasmid #87583 | pBW807_pCAG-PV4-loxP-mCherry-BGHpA | depositor full sequence | sequence record 173414 | pBW807_pCAG-PV4-loxP-mCherry-BGHpA sequence 5990 bps
TTACCAATGCTTAATCAGTGAGGCACCTATCTCAGCGATCTGTCTATTTCGTTCATCCATAGTTGCCTGA
CTCCCCGTCGTGTAGATAACTACGATACGGGAGGGCTTACCATCTGGCCCCAGTGCTGCAATGATACCGC
GAGACCCACGCTCACCGGCTCCAGATTTATCAGCAATAAACCAGCCAGCCGGAAGGGCCGAGCGCAGAAG
TGGTCCTGCAACTTTATCCGCCTCCATCCAGTCTATTAATTGTTGCCGGGAAGCTAGAGTAAGTAGTTCG
CCAGTTAATAGTTTGCGCAACGTTGTTGCCATTGCTACAGGCATCGTGGTGTCACGCTCGTCGTTTGGTA
TGGCTTCATTCAGCTCCGGTTCCCAACGATCAAGGCGAGTTACATGATCCCCCATGTTGTGCAAAAAAGC
GGTTAGCTCCTTCGGTCCTCCGATCGTTGTCAGAAGTAAGTTGGCCGCAGTGTTATCACTCATGGTTATG
GCAGCACTGCATAATTCTCTTACTGTCATGCCATCCGTAAGATGCTTTTCTGTGACTGGTGAGTACTCAA
CCAAGTCATTCTGAGAATAGTGTATGCGGCGACCGAGTTGCTCTTGCCCGGCGTCAATACGGGATAATAC
CGCGCCACATAGCAGAACTTTAAAAGTGCTCATCATTGGAAAACGTTCTTCGGGGCGAAAACTCTCAAGG
ATCTTACCGCTGTTGAGATCCAGTTCGATGTAACCCACTCGTGCACCCAACTGATCTTCAGCATCTTTTA
CTTTCACCAGCGTTTCTGGGTGAGCAAAAACAGGAAGGCAAAATGCCGCAAAAAAGGGAATAAGGGCGAC
ACGGAAATGTTGAATACTCATACTCTTCCTTTTTCAATATTATTGAAGCATTTATCAGGGTTATTGTCTC
ATGAGCGGATACATATTTGAATGTATTTAGAAAAATAAACAAATAGGGGTTCCGCGCACATTTCCCCGAA
AAGTGCCACCTGGGTCGACATTGATTATTGACTAGTTATTAATAGTAATCAATTACGGGGTCATTAGTTC
ATAGCCCATATATGGAGTTCCGCGTTACATAACTTACGGTAAATGGCCCGCCTGGCTGACCGCCCAACGA
CCCCCGCCCATTGACGTCAATAATGACGTATGTTCCCATAGTAACGCCAATAGGGACTTTCCATTGACGT
CAATGGGTGGAGTATTTACGGTAAACTGCCCACTTGGCAGTACATCAAGTGTATCATATGCCAAGTACGC
CCCCTATTGACGTCAATGACGGTAAATGGCCCGCCTGGCATTATGCCCAGTACATGACCTTATGGGACTT
TCCTACTTGGCAGTACATCTACGTATTAGTCATCGCTATTACCATGGTCGAGGTGAGCCCCACGTTCTGC
TTCACTCTCCCCATCTCCCCCCCCTCCCCACCCCCAATTTTGTATTTATTTATTTTTTAATTATTTTGTG
CAGCGATGGGGGCGGGGGGGGGGGGGGCGCGCGCCAGGCGGGGCGGGGCGGGGCGAGGGGCGGGGCGGGG
CGAGGCGGAAAGGTGCGGCGGCAGCCAATCAGAGCGGCGCGCTCCGAAAGTTTCCTTTTATGGCGAGGCG
GCGGCGGCGGCGGCCCTATAAAAAGCGAAGCGCGCGGCGGGCGGGAGTCGCTGCGTTGCCTTCGCCCCGT
GCCCCGCTCCGCGCCGCCTCGCGCCGCCCGCCCCGGCTCTGACTGACCGCGTTACTCCCACAGGTGAGCG
GGCGGGACGGCCCTTCTCCTCCGGGCTGTAATTAGCGCTTGGTTTAATGACGGCTCGTTTCTTTTCTGTG
GCTGCGTGAAAGCCTTAAAGGGCTCCGGGAGGGCCCTTTGTGCGGGGGGGAGCGGCTCGGGGGGTGCGTG
CGTGTGTGTGTGCGTGGGGAGCGCCGCGTGCGGCTCCGCGCTGCCCGGCGGCTGTGAGCGCTGCGGGCGC
GGCGCGGGGCTTTGTGCGCTCCGCAGTGTGCGCGAGGGGAGCGCGGCCGGGGGCGGTGCCCCGCGGTGCG
GGGGGGGCTGCGAGGGGAACAAAGGCTGCGTGCGGGGTGTGTGCGTGGGGGGGTGAGCAGGGGGTGTGGG
CGCGGCGGTCGGGCTGTAACCCCCCCCTGCACCCCCCTCCCCGAGTTGCTGAGCACGGCCCGGCTTCGGG
TGCGGGGCTCCGTACGGGGCGTGGCGCGGGGCTCGCCGTGCCGGGCGGGGGGTGGCGGCAGGTGGGGGTG
CCGGGCGGGGCGGGGCCGCCTCGGGCCGGGGAGGGCTCGGGGGAGGGGCGCGGCGGCCCCCGGAGCGCCG
GCGGCTGTCGAGGCGCGGCGAGCCGCAGCCATTGCCTTTTATGGTAATCGTGCGAGAGGGCGCAGGGACT
TCCTTTGTCCCAAATCTGTGCGGAGCCGAAATCTGGGAGGCGCCGCCGCACCCCCTCTAGCGGGCGCGGG
GCGAAGCGGTGCGGCGCCGGCAGGAAGGAAATGGGCGGGGAGGGCCTTCGTGCGTCGCCGCGCCGCCGTC
CCCTTCTCCCTCTCCAGCCTCGGGGCTGTCCGCGGGGGGACGGCTGCCTTCGGGGGGGACGGGGCAGGGC
GGGGTTCGGCTTCTGGCGTGTGACCGGCGGCTCTAGAGCCTCTGCTAACCATGTTCATGCCTTCTTCTTT
TTCCTACAGCTCCTGGGCAACGTGCTGGTTATTGTGCTGTCTCATCATTTTGGCAAAGAATTGATTAATT
CGAGCGAAGGCGCGCCCTGACCTCCTGCCAGCAATAGTAAGACAACACGCAAAGTCGCACGCGTATAACT
TCGTATAGCATACATTATACGAAGTTATACCGGTGCCGCCACCATGGTGAGCAAGGGCGAGGAGGATAAC
ATGGCCATCATCAAGGAGTTCATGCGCTTCAAGGTGCACATGGAGGGCTCCGTGAACGGCCACGAGTTCG
AGATCGAGGGCGAGGGCGAGGGCCGCCCCTACGAGGGCACCCAGACCGCCAAGCTGAAGGTGACCAAGGG
TGGCCCCCTGCCCTTCGCCTGGGACATCCTGTCCCCTCAGTTCATGTACGGCTCCAAGGCCTACGTGAAG
CACCCCGCCGACATCCCCGACTACTTGAAGCTGTCCTTCCCCGAGGGCTTCAAGTGGGAGCGCGTGATGA
ACTTCGAGGACGGCGGCGTGGTGACCGTGACCCAGGACTCCTCCCTGCAGGACGGCGAGTTCATCTACAA
GGTGAAGCTGCGCGGCACCAACTTCCCCTCCGACGGCCCCGTAATGCAGAAGAAGACCATGGGCTGGGAG
GCCTCCTCCGAGCGGATGTACCCCGAGGACGGCGCCCTGAAGGGCGAGATCAAGCAGAGGCTGAAGCTGA
AGGACGGCGGCCACTACGACGCTGAGGTCAAGACCACCTACAAGGCCAAGAAGCCCGTGCAGCTGCCCGG
CGCCTACAACGTCAACATCAAGTTGGACATCACCTCCCACAACGAGGACTACACCATCGTGGAACAGTAC
GAACGCGCCGAGGGCCGCCACTCCACCGGCGGCATGGACGAGCTGTACAAGTAACTGTGCCTTCTAGTTG
CCAGCCATCTGTTGTTTGCCCCTCCCCCGTGCCTTCCTTGACCCTGGAAGGTGCCACTCCCACTGTCCTT
TCCTAATAAAATGAGGAAATTGCATCGCATTGTCTGAGTAGGTGTCATTCTATTCTGGGGGGTGGGGTGG
GGCAGGACAGCAAGGGGGAGGATTGGGAAGACAATAGCAGGCATGCTGGGGATGCGGTGGGCTCTATGGC
TTCTGAGGCGGAAAGAACCAGCTGGGGCTCTAGGGGGTATCCCCACGCGCCCTGTAGCGGAATTCGGTAC
CGAGCCAACTCCCTTTACAACCTCACTCAAGTCCGTTAGAGGCGGCCGCCCAGGATACATAGATTACCAC
AACTCCGAGCCCTTCCACCGCTAGCGCACTCCTCAGGTGCAGGCTGCCTATCAGAAGGTGGTGGCTGGTG
TGGCCAATGCCCTGGCTCACAAATACCACTGAGATCTTTTTCCCTCTGCCAAAAATTATGGGGACATCAT
GAAGCCCCTTGAGCATCTGACTTCTGGCTAATAAAGGAAATTTATTTTCATTGCAATAGTGTGTTGGAAT
TTTTTGTGTCTCTCACTCGGAAGGACATATGGGAGGGCAAATCATTTAAAACATCAGAATGAGTATTTGG
TTTAGAGTTTGGCAACATATGCCCATATGCTGGCTGCCATGAACAAAGGTTGGCTATAAAGAGGTCATCA
GTATATGAAACAGCCCCCTGCTGTCCATTCCTTATTCCATAGAAAAGCCTTGACTTGAGGTTAGATTTTT
TTTATATTTTGTTTTGTGTTATTTTTTTCTTTAACATCCCTAAAATTTTCCTTACATGTTTTACTAGCCA
GATTTTTCCTCCTCTCCTGACTACTCCCAGTCATAGCTGTCCCTCTTCTCTTATGGAGATCCCTCGACCT
GCAGCCCAAGCTTGGCGTAATCATGGTCATAGCTGTTTCCTGTGTGAAATTGTTATCCGCTCACAATTCC
ACACAACATACGAGCCGGAAGCATAAAGTGTAAAGCCTGGGGTGCCTAATGAGTGAGCTAACTCACATTA
ATTGCGTTGCGCTCACTGCCCGCTTTCCAGTCGGGAAACCTGTCGTGCCAGCGGATCCGCATCTCAATTA
GTCAGCAACCATAGTCCCGCCCCTAACTCCGCCCAGTTCCGCCCATTCTCCGCCCCATGGCTGACTAATT
TTTTTTATTTATGCAGAGGCCGAGGCCGCCTCGGCCTCTGAGCTATTCCAGAAGTAGTGAGGAGGCTTTT
TTGGAGGCCTAGGCTTTTGCAAAAAGCTAACTTGTTTATTGCAGCTTATAATGGTTACAAATAAAGCAAT
AGCATCACAAATTTCACAAATAAAGCATTTTTTTCACTGCATTCTAGTTGTGGTTTGTCCAAACTCATCA
ATGTATCTTATCATGTCTGGATCCGCTGCATTAATGAATCGGCCAACGCGCGGGGAGAGGCGGTTTGCGT
ATTGGGCGCTCTTCCGCTTCCTCGCTCACTGACTCGCTGCGCTCGGTCGTTCGGCTGCGGCGAGCGGTAT
CAGCTCACTCAAAGGCGGTAATACGGTTATCCACAGAATCAGGGGATAACGCAGGAAAGAACATGTGAGC
AAAAGGCCAGCAAAAGGCCAGGAACCGTAAAAAGGCCGCGTTGCTGGCGTTTTTCCATAGGCTCCGCCCC
CCTGACGAGCATCACAAAAATCGACGCTCAAGTCAGAGGTGGCGAAACCCGACAGGACTATAAAGATACC
AGGCGTTTCCCCCTGGAAGCTCCCTCGTGCGCTCTCCTGTTCCGACCCTGCCGCTTACCGGATACCTGTC
CGCCTTTCTCCCTTCGGGAAGCGTGGCGCTTTCTCATAGCTCACGCTGTAGGTATCTCAGTTCGGTGTAG
GTCGTTCGCTCCAAGCTGGGCTGTGTGCACGAACCCCCCGTTCAGCCCGACCGCTGCGCCTTATCCGGTA
ACTATCGTCTTGAGTCCAACCCGGTAAGACACGACTTATCGCCACTGGCAGCAGCCACTGGTAACAGGAT
TAGCAGAGCGAGGTATGTAGGCGGTGCTACAGAGTTCTTGAAGTGGTGGCCTAACTACGGCTACACTAGA
AGAACAGTATTTGGTATCTGCGCTCTGCTGAAGCCAGTTACCTTCGGAAAAAGAGTTGGTAGCTCTTGAT
CCGGCAAACAAACCACCGCTGGTAGCGGTGGTTTTTTTGTTTGCAAGCAGCAGATTACGCGCAGAAAAAA
AGGATCTCAAGAAGATCCTTTGATCTTTTCTACGGGGTCTGACGCTCAGTGGAACGAAAACTCACGTTAA
GGGATTTTGGTCATGAGATTATCAAAAAGGATCTTCACCTAGATCCTTTTAAATTAAAAATGAAGTTTTA
AATCAATCTAAAGTATATATGAGTAAACTTGGTCTGACAG
Features (pLannotate 1.2.2; 20 found; start..end, strand, type, name):
      1..861     -  CDS            AmpR: β-lactamase; bla; confers resistance to ampicillin, carbenicillin, and related antibiotics
    862..966     -  promoter       AmpR promoter: bla
    997..1376    +  enhancer       CMV enhancer: human cytomegalovirus immediate early enhancer
   1378..1653    +  promoter       chicken β-actin promoter: No description available
   1654..2669    +  intron         chimeric intron: chimera between introns from chicken β-actin and rabbit β-globin
   2795..2828    +  protein_bind   loxP: Cre-mediated recombination occurs in the 8-bp core sequence (GCATACAT). Cre recombinase
   2844..3551    +  CDS            mCherry: mCherry is a basic (constitutively fluorescent) red fluorescent protein published in 2004, derived from Discosoma sp.. It is reported to be a very rapidly-maturing monomer with low acid sensitivity.
   3555..3779    +  polyA_signal   bGH poly(A) signal: bovine growth hormone polyadenylation signal
   3783..3804    +  promoter       SV40 promoter (fragment): SV40 enhancer and early promoter
   3948..4019    +  CDS            HBB (fragment): HBB_PONPY - Experimental evidence at transcript level: Swiss-Prot protein existence level 2. Involved in oxygen transport from the lung to the various peripheral tissues. From Pongo pygmaeus (Bornean orangutan).
   4090..4145    +  polyA_signal   β-globin poly(A) signal: rabbit β-globin polyadenylation signal (Gil and Proudfoot, 1987)
   4530..4546    -  protein_bind   lac operator: The lac repressor binds to the lac operator to inhibit transcription in E. coli. This inhibition can be relieved by adding lactose or isopropyl-β-D-thiogalactopyranoside (IPTG). lac repressor encoded by lacI
   4554..4584    -  promoter       lac promoter: promoter for the E. coli lac operon
   4599..4620    -  protein_bind   CAP binding site: CAP binding activates transcription in the presence of cAMP. E. coli catabolite activator protein
   4633..4672    -  CDS            lacI (fragment): lac repressor; lacI; The lac repressor binds to the lac operator to inhibit transcription in E. coli. This inhibition can be relieved by adding lactose or isopropyl-β-D-thiogalactopyranoside (IPTG).
   4679..4701    +  promoter       SV40 promoter (fragment): SV40 enhancer and early promoter
   4705..4839    +  rep_origin     SV40 ori: SV40 origin of replication
   4859..4993    +  polyA_signal   SV40 poly(A) signal: SV40 polyadenylation signal
   4995..5049    -  CDS            lacI (fragment): lac repressor; lacI; The lac repressor binds to the lac operator to inhibit transcription in E. coli. This inhibition can be relieved by adding lactose or isopropyl-β-D-thiogalactopyranoside (IPTG).
   5232..5820    -  rep_origin     ori: high-copy-number ColE1/pMB1/pBR322/pUC origin of replication
