[The description below was written by a language model from this plasmid's Addgene catalogue record and pLannotate feature annotations shown in this document.]
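Description:
pBW807_pCAG-PV4-loxP-mCherry-BGHpA is a 5,990 bp mammalian expression plasmid built on the pCAGGS backbone and designed as a component of recombinase-based synthetic gene circuits. It is propagated in E. coli through a high-copy ColE1/pUC-type origin and selected with ampicillin via the β-lactamase gene and its native promoter. Backbone remnants typical of pCAGGS are also annotated, including the rabbit β-globin polyadenylation signal with an adjacent globin fragment, lac promoter/operator pieces, an SV40 origin of replication and an SV40 poly(A) signal. The SV40 origin can support episomal amplification in cells expressing large T antigen.

The payload is driven by the CAG promoter, annotated here as the CMV immediate-early enhancer, the chicken β-actin promoter and the chimeric β-actin/β-globin intron, which together give strong constitutive transcription in mammalian cells. Downstream lies a short unannotated stretch, then a single loxP site, the mCherry red fluorescent protein coding sequence, and the bovine growth hormone polyadenylation signal. The name places an element called PV4 between the promoter and loxP. The record does not define it and the feature table does not annotate it, so its identity, possibly a recognition site for another recombinase, cannot be confirmed from these fields. Only one loxP site is detected, so this plasmid does not itself carry a complete floxed cassette as annotated.

The stated purpose is to serve as the "PV4" part of a three-input, two-output full adder, a Boolean logic circuit for mammalian cells in which mCherry presumably provides one fluorescent output. The record does not describe how the plasmid combines with the other circuit components.
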