Addgene plasmid #87583: pBW807_pCAG-PV4-loxP-mCherry-BGHpA
Purpose: PV4 for 3-input, 2-output Full Adder
Depositing lab: Wilson Wong. Depositing organization: Boston University Main Campus. Publication: Large-scale design of robust genetic circuits with multiple inputs and outputs for mammalian cells. Weinberg BH, Pham NT, Caraballo LD, Lozanoski T, Engel A, Bhatia S, Wong WW. Nat Biotechnol. 2017 Mar 27. doi: 10.1038/nbt.3805. PubMed 28346402.
Backbone
  Vector backbone: pCAGGS
  Vector type: Mammalian Expression, Cre/Lox, Synthetic Biology
Growth in bacteria
  Bacterial resistance: Ampicillin, 100 μg/mL
  Growth temperature: 37°C
  Growth strain: NEB Stable
  Copy number: High Copy
Gene/Insert
  Gene/Insert name: mCherry
  Species: Synthetic
Terms and licenses: Academic/Nonprofit Terms; Industry Terms: Not Available to Industry
How to cite: pBW807_pCAG-PV4-loxP-mCherry-BGHpA was a gift from Wilson Wong (Addgene plasmid # 87583 ; http://n2t.net/addgene:87583 ; RRID:Addgene_87583)
