>Addgene plasmid #87583 | pBW807_pCAG-PV4-loxP-mCherry-BGHpA | addgene partial sequence | sequence record 177031 | Addgene Partial NGS Result
GGGCGGGGCCGCCTCGGGCCGGGGAGGGCTCGGGGGAGGGGCGCGGCGGCCCCCGGAGCGCCGGCGGCTG
TCGAGGCGCGGCGAGCCGCAGCCATTGCCTTTTATGGTAATCGTGCGAGAGGGCGCAGGGACTTCCTTTG
TCCCAAATCTGTGCGGAGCCGAAATCTGGGAGGCGCCGCCGCACCCCCTCTAGCGGGCGCGGGGCGAAGC
GGTGCGGCGCCGGCAGGAAGGAAATGGGCGGGGAGGGCCTTCGTGCGTCGCCGCGCCGCCGTCCCCTTCT
CCCTCTCCAGCCTCGGGGCTGTCCGCGGGGGGACGGCTGCCTTCGGGGGGGACGGGGCAGGGCGGGGTTC
GGCTTCTGGCGTGTGACCGGCGGCTCTAGAGCCTCTGCTAACCATGTTCATGCCTTCTTCTTTTTCCTAC
AGCTCCTGGGCAACGTGCTGGTTATTGTGCTGTCTCATCATTTTGGCAAAGAATTGATTAATTCGAGCGA
AGGCGCGCCCTGACCTCCTGCCAGCAATAGTAAGACAACACGCAAAGTCGCACGCGTATAACTTCGTATA
GCATACATTATACGAAGTTATACCGGTGCCGCCACCATGGTGAGCAAGGGCGAGGAGGATAACATGGCCA
TCATCAAGGAGTTCATGCGCTTCAAGGTGCACATGGAGGGCTCCGTGAACGGCCACGAGTTCGAGATCGA
GGGCGAGGGCGAGGGCCGCCCCTACGAGGGCACCCAGACCGCCAAGCTGAAGGTGACCAAGGGTGGCCCC
CTGCCCTTCGCCTGGGACATCCTGTCCCCTCAGTTCATGTACGGCTCCAAGGCCTACGTGAAGCACCCCG
CCGACATCCCCGACTACTTGAAGCTGTCCTTCCCCGAGGGCTTCAAGTGGGAGCGCGTGATGAACTTCGA
GGACGGCGGCGTGGTGACCGTGACCCAGGACTCCTCCCTGCAGGACGGCGAGTTCATCTACAAGGTGAAG
CTGCGCGGCACCAACTTCCCCTCCGACGGCCCCGTAATGCAGAAGAAGACCATGGGCTGGGAGGCCTCCT
CCGAGCGGATGTACCCCGAGGACGGCGCCCTGAAGGGCGAGATCAAGCAGAGGCTGAAGCTGAAGGACGG
CGGCCACTACGACGCTGAGGTCAAGACCACCTACAAGGCCAAGAAGCCCGTGCAGCTGCCCGGCGCCTAC
AACGTCAACATCAAGTTGGACATCACCTCCCACAACGAGGACTACACCATCGTGGAACAGTACGAACGCG
CCGAGGGCCGCCACTCCACCGGCGGCATGGACGAGCTGTACAAGTAACTGTGCCTTCTAGTTGCCAGCCA
TCTGTTGTTTGCCCCTCCCCCGTGCCTTCCTTGACCCTGGAAGGTGCCACTCCCACTGTCCTTTCCTAAT
AAAATGAGGAAATTGCATCGCATTGTCTGAGTAGGTGTCATTCTATTCTGGGGGGTGGGGTGGGGCAGGA
CAGCAAGGGGGAGGATTGGGAAGACAATAGCAGGCATGCTGGGGATGCGGTGGGCTCTATGGCTTCTGAG
GCGGAAAGAACCAGCTGGGGCTCTAGGGGGTATCCCCACGCGCCCTGTAGCGGAATTCGGTACCGAGCCA
ACTCCCTTTACAACCTCACTCAAGTCCGTTAGAGGCGGCCGCCCAGGATACATAGATTACCACAACTCCG
AGCCCTTCCACCGCTAGCGCACTCCTCAGGTGCAGGCTGCCTATCAGAAGGTGGTGGCTGGTGTGGCCAA
TGCCCTGGCTCACAAATACCACTGAGATCTTTTTCCCTCTGCCAAAAATTATGGGGACATCATGAAGCCC
CTTGAGCATCTGACTTCTGGCTAATAAAGGAAATTTATTTTCATTGCAATAGTGTGTTGGAATTTTTTGT
GTCTCTCACTCGGAAGGACATATGGGAGGGCAAATCATTTAAAACATCAGAATGAGTATTTGGTTTAGAG
TTTGGCAACATATGCCCATATGCTGGCTGCCATGAACAAAGGTTGGCTATAAAGAGGTCATCAGTATATG
AAACAGCCCCCTGCTGTCCATTCCTTATTCCATAGAAAAGCCTTGACTTGAGGTTAGATTTTTTTTATAT
TTTGTTTTGTGTTATTTTTTTCTTTAACATCCCTAAAATTTTCCTTACATGTTTTACTAGCCAGATTTTT
CCTCCTCTCCTGACTACTCCCAGTCATAGCTGTCCCTCTTCTCTTATGGAGATCCCTCGACCTGCAGCCC
AAGCTTGGCGTAATCATGGTCATAGCTGTTTCCTGTGTGAAATTGTTATCCGCTCACAATTCCACACAAC
ATACGAGCCGGAAGCATAAAGTGTAAAGCCTGGGGTGCCTAATGAGTGAGCTAACTCACATTAATTGCGT
TGCGCTCACTGCCCGCTTTCCAGTCGGGAAACCTGTCGTGCCAGCGGATCCGCATCTCAATTAGTCAGCA
ACCATAGTCCCGCCCCTAACTCCGCCCAGTTCCGCCCATTCTCCGCCCCATGGCTGACTAATTTTTTTTA
TTTATGCAGAGGCCGAGGCCGCCTCGGCCTCTGAGCTATTCCAGAAGTAGTGAGGAGGCTTTTTTGGAGG
CCTAGGCTTTTGCAAAAAGCTAACTTGTTTATTGCAGCTTATAATGGTTACAAATAAAGCAATAGCATCA
CAAATTTCACAAATAAAGCATTTTTTTCACTGCATTCTAGTTGTGGTTTGTCCAAACTCATCAATGTATC
TTATCATGTCTGGATCCGCTGCATTAATGAATCGGCCAACGCGCGGGGAGAGGCGGTTTGCGTATTGGGC
GCTCTTCCGCTTCCTCGCTCACTGACTCGCTGCGCTCGGTCGTTCGGCTGCGGCGAGCGGTATCAGCTCA
CTCAAAGGCGGTAATACGGTTATCCACAGAATCAGGGGATAACGCAGGAAAGAACATGTGAGCAAAAGGC
CAGCAAAAGGCCAGGAACCGTAAAAAGGCCGCGTTGCTGGCGTTTTTCCATAGGCTCCGCCCCCCTGACG
AGCATCACAAAAATCGACGCTCAAGTCAGAGGTGGCGAAACCCGACAGGACTATAAAGATACCAGGCGTT
TCCCCCTGGAAGCTCCCTCGTGCGCTCTCCTGTTCCGACCCTGCCGCTTACCGGATACCTGTCCGCCTTT
CTCCCTTCGGGAAGCGTGGCGCTTTCTCATAGCTCACGCTGTAGGTATCTCAGTTCGGTGTAGGTCGTTC
GCTCCAAGCTGGGCTGTGTGCACGAACCCCCCGTTCAGCCCGACCGCTGCGCCTTATCCGGTAACTATCG
TCTTGAGTCCAACCCGGTAAGACACGACTTATCGCCACTGGCAGCAGCCACTGGTAACAGGATTAGCAGA
GCGAGGTATGTAGGCGGTGCTACAGAGTTCTTGAAGTGGTGGCCTAACTACGGCTACACTAGAAGAACAG
TATTTGGTATCTGCGCTCTGCTGAAGCCAGTTACCTTCGGAAAAAGAGTTGGTAGCTCTTGATCCGGCAA
ACAAACCACCGCTGGTAGCGGTGGTTTTTTTGTTTGCAAGCAGCAGATTACGCGCAGAAAAAAAGGATCT
CAAGAAGATCCTTTGATCTTTTCTACGGGGTCTGACGCTCAGTGGAACGAAAACTCACGTTAAGGGATTT
TGGTCATGAGATTATCAAAAAGGATCTTCACCTAGATCCTTTTAAATTAAAAATGAAGTTTTAAATCAAT
CTAAAGTATATATGAGTAAACTTGGTCTGACAGTTACCAATGCTTAATCAGTGAGGCACCTATCTCAGCG
ATCTGTCTATTTCGTTCATCCATAGTTGCCTGACTCCCCGTCGTGTAGATAACTACGATACGGGAGGGCT
TACCATCTGGCCCCAGTGCTGCAATGATACCGCGAGACCCACGCTCACCGGCTCCAGATTTATCAGCAAT
AAACCAGCCAGCCGGAAGGGCCGAGCGCAGAAGTGGTCCTGCAACTTTATCCGCCTCCATCCAGTCTATT
AATTGTTGCCGGGAAGCTAGAGTAAGTAGTTCGCCAGTTAATAGTTTGCGCAACGTTGTTGCCATTGCTA
CAGGCATCGTGGTGTCACGCTCGTCGTTTGGTATGGCTTCATTCAGCTCCGGTTCCCAACGATCAAGGCG
AGTTACATGATCCCCCATGTTGTGCAAAAAAGCGGTTAGCTCCTTCGGTCCTCCGATCGTTGTCAGAAGT
AAGTTGGCCGCAGTGTTATCACTCATGGTTATGGCAGCACTGCATAATTCTCTTACTGTCATGCCATCCG
TAAGATGCTTTTCTGTGACTGGTGAGTACTCAACCAAGTCATTCTGAGAATAGTGTATGCGGCGACCGAG
TTGCTCTTGCCCGGCGTCAATACGGGATAATACCGCGCCACATAGCAGAACTTTAAAAGTGCTCATCATT
GGAAAACGTTCTTCGGGGCGAAAACTCTCAAGGATCTTACCGCTGTTGAGATCCAGTTCGATGTAACCCA
CTCGTGCACCCAACTGATCTTCAGCATCTTTTACTTTCACCAGCGTTTCTGGGTGAGCAAAAACAGGAAG
GCAAAATGCCGCAAAAAAGGGAATAAGGGCGACACGGAAATGTTGAATACTCATACTCTTCCTTTTTCAA
TATTATTGAAGCATTTATCAGGGTTATTGTCTCATGAGCGGATACATATTTGAATGTATTTAGAAAAATA
AACAAATAGGGGTTCCGCGCACATTTCCCCGAAAAGTGCCACCTGGGTCGACATTGATTATTGACTAGTT
ATTAATAGTAATCAATTACGGGGTCATTAGTTCATAGCCCATATATGGAGTTCCGCGTTACATAACTTAC
GGTAAATGGCCCGCCTGGCTGACCGCCCAACGACCCCCGCCCATTGACGTCAATAATGACGTATGTTCCC
ATAGTAACGCCAATAGGGACTTTCCATTGACGTCAATGGGTGGAGTATTTACGGTAAACTGCCCACTTGG
CAGTACATCAAGTGTATCATATGCCAAGTACGCCCCCTATTGACGTCAATGACGGTAAATGGCCCGCCTG
GCATTATGCCCAGTACATGACCTTATGGGACTTTCCTACTTGGCAGTACATCTACGTATTAGTCATCGCT
ATTACCATGGTCGAGGTGAGCCCCACGTTCTGCTTCACTCTCCCCATCTCCCCCCCCTCCCCACCCCCAA
TTTTGTATTTATTTATTTTTTAATTATTTTGTGCAGCGATGGGGGCGGGGGGGGGG
